Addgene plasmid #75965: NTRK1 gRNA (BRDN0001148112)
Purpose: 3rd generation lentiviral gRNA plasmid targeting human NTRK1
Depositing lab: John Doench & David Root. Depositing organization: Broad Institute. Publication: Optimized sgRNA design to maximize activity and minimize off-target effects of CRISPR-Cas9. Doench JG, Fusi N, Sullender M, Hegde M, Vaimberg EW, Donovan KF, Smith I, Tothova Z, Wilen C, Orchard R, Virgin HW, Listgarten J, Root DE. Nat Biotechnol. 2016 Jan 18. doi: 10.1038/nbt.3437. PubMed 26780180.
Backbone
  Vector backbone: lentiGuide-Puro
  Backbone manufacturer: Zhang Lab (Addgene plasmid # 52963)
  Vector type: Mammalian Expression, Lentiviral, CRISPR
  Selectable markers: Puromycin
Growth in bacteria
  Bacterial resistance: Ampicillin, 100 μg/mL
  Growth temperature: 37°C
  Growth strain: DH5alpha
  Copy number: High Copy
Gene/Insert
  Gene/Insert name: NTRK1 (alt names: NTRK1; NM_001007792.1)
  gRNA/shRNA sequence: AGGGCACAAGAACAGTGCAG
  Species: H. sapiens (human)
  Entrez Gene: NTRK1 (a.k.a. MTC, TRK, TRK1, TRKA, Trk-A, p140-TrkA)
  Promoter: hU6
  Cloning method: Unknown
  Sequencing primers: 5′ U6-F; 3′ pS2-R
Terms and licenses: Academic/Nonprofit Terms; Industry Terms: Not Available to Industry
Depositor comments: The gRNA was designed to target the following Genbank reference sequence(s): NM_001007792.1,NM_001012331.1,NM_002529.3. Note that this plasmid does NOT contain Cas9. It should be used in conjunction with lentiCas9-Blast (Addgene #52962) or otherwise with cell lines already expressing Cas9. Browse the full kinome gRNA library at http://www.addgene.org/pooled-library/broadgpp-human-kinome/ or visit http://www.broadinstitute.org/rnai/public/ for detailed protocols and information.
How to cite: NTRK1 gRNA (BRDN0001148112) was a gift from John Doench & David Root (Addgene plasmid # 75965 ; http://n2t.net/addgene:75965 ; RRID:Addgene_75965)
