[The description below was written by a language model from this plasmid's Addgene catalogue record and pLannotate feature annotations shown in this document.]
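Description:
NTRK1 gRNA (BRDN0001148112) is a third-generation lentiviral CRISPR guide plasmid built on the lentiGuide-Puro backbone. It expresses a single guide RNA against human NTRK1, the gene encoding the TrkA receptor tyrosine kinase. The 20-nt spacer sits between a human U6 RNA polymerase III promoter and the Streptococcus pyogenes Cas9 gRNA scaffold, and was designed against three NTRK1 reference transcripts. Downstream, after a cPPT/CTS element, an EF-1α core promoter with its intron A drives puromycin N-acetyltransferase, so that transduced mammalian cells can be selected with puromycin. A WPRE follows to enhance transcript expression.

The lentiviral framework consists of an RSV promoter fused to a truncated HIV-1 5' LTR, which makes genomic RNA production Tat-independent. It is followed by the Ψ packaging signal with a partial gag sequence, the RRE for Rev-dependent nuclear export, and a self-inactivating ΔU3 3' LTR. Outside the viral cassette are an SV40 poly(A) signal and SV40 origin, an f1 origin, lac-derived and T7/T3 remnants of the cloning backbone, a high-copy ColE1/pUC origin, and an ampicillin resistance gene for propagation in E. coli. Several short annotated fragments (small t antigen, lacI, Rev) appear to be residual sequence matches rather than functional parts.

The plasmid does not encode Cas9. It is meant to be packaged into lentivirus and used in cells that already express Cas9 or together with a separate Cas9 vector, in order to disrupt NTRK1. It is an individual clone from a human kinome gRNA collection produced alongside work on optimized sgRNA design for higher activity and lower off-target effects.
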