Features (pLannotate 1.2.2; 29 found; start..end, strand, type, name):
     14..80      +  CDS            small t antigen (fragment): SV40 (simian virus 40) small t antigen
    106..317     +  promoter       EF-1α core promoter: core promoter for human elongation factor EF-1α
    318..1256    +  intron         EF-1α intron A: intron upstream of the start codon of human EF-1α
   1278..1877    +  CDS            PuroR (fragment): puromycin N-acetyltransferase; pac from Streptomyces; confers resistance to puromycin
   1893..2481    +  misc_feature   WPRE: woodchuck hepatitis virus posttranscriptional regulatory element
   2532..2551    +  misc_feature   cPPT/CTS (fragment): central polypurine tract and central termination sequence of HIV-1
   2553..2786    +  LTR            3' LTR (ΔU3): self-inactivating 3' long terminal repeat (LTR) from HIV-1
   2864..2985    +  polyA_signal   SV40 poly(A) signal: SV40 polyadenylation signal
   3025..3160    +  rep_origin     SV40 ori: SV40 origin of replication
   3181..3199    -  promoter       T7 promoter: promoter for bacteriophage T7 RNA polymerase
   3207..3362    +  CDS            lacZα (fragment): LacZα fragment of β-galactosidase; lacZ fragment
   3367..3795    +  rep_origin     f1 ori (sequence partly withheld): f1 bacteriophage origin of replication; arrow indicates direction of (+) strand synthesis
   3848..3952    +  promoter       AmpR promoter: bla
   3953..4813    +  CDS            AmpR: β-lactamase; bla; confers resistance to ampicillin, carbenicillin, and related antibiotics
   4984..5572    +  rep_origin     ori: high-copy-number ColE1/pMB1/pBR322/pUC origin of replication
   5755..5847    +  CDS            lacI (fragment): lac repressor; lacI; The lac repressor binds to the lac operator to inhibit transcription in E. coli. This inhibition can be relieved by adding lactose or isopropyl-β-D-thiogalactopyranoside (IPTG).
   5860..5881    +  protein_bind   CAP binding site: CAP binding activates transcription in the presence of cAMP. E. coli catabolite activator protein
   5896..5926    +  promoter       lac promoter: promoter for the E. coli lac operon
   5934..5950    +  protein_bind   lac operator: The lac repressor binds to the lac operator to inhibit transcription in E. coli. This inhibition can be relieved by adding lactose or isopropyl-β-D-thiogalactopyranoside (IPTG). lac repressor encoded by lacI
   5995..6013    +  promoter       T3 promoter: promoter for bacteriophage T3 RNA polymerase
   6041..6267    +  promoter       RSV promoter: Rous sarcoma virus enhancer/promoter
   6268..6448    +  LTR            5' LTR (truncated): truncated 5' long terminal repeat (LTR) from HIV-1
   6495..6620    +  misc_feature   HIV-1 Ψ: packaging signal of human immunodeficiency virus type 1
   6604..6967    +  CDS            HIV-1 gag (fragment): gag protein from human immunodeficiency virus 1; gag
   7113..7346    +  misc_feature   RRE: The Rev response element (RRE) of HIV-1 allows for Rev-dependent mRNA export from the nucleus to the cytoplasm.
   7723..7749    +  CDS            Rev (fragment): human immunodeficiency virus 1 (HIV-1) Rev protein; rev; enhances nuclear export of unspliced and incompletely spliced viral mRNAs
   7753..7993    +  promoter       U6 promoter: RNA polymerase III promoter for human U6 snRNA
   8023..8098    +  misc_RNA       gRNA scaffold: guide RNA scaffold for the Streptococcus pyogenes CRISPR/Cas9 system
   8154..8271    +  misc_feature   cPPT/CTS: central polypurine tract and central termination sequence of HIV-1
>Addgene plasmid #75965 | NTRK1 gRNA (BRDN0001148112) | addgene full sequence | sequence record 184918 | Addgene Assembled Sequence
CCCGGGTGCAAAGATGGATAAAGTTTTAAACAGAGAGGAATCTTTGCAGCTAATGGACCTTCTAGGTCTT
GAAAGGAGTGGGAATTGGCTCCGGTGCCCGTCAGTGGGCAGAGCGCACATCGCCCACAGTCCCCGAGAAG
TTGGGGGGAGGGGTCGGCAATTGATCCGGTGCCTAGAGAAGGTGGCGCGGGGTAAACTGGGAAAGTGATG
TCGTGTACTGGCTCCGCCTTTTTCCCGAGGGTGGGGGAGAACCGTATATAAGTGCAGTAGTCGCCGTGAA
CGTTCTTTTTCGCAACGGGTTTGCCGCCAGAACACAGGTAAGTGCCGTGTGTGGTTCCCGCGGGCCTGGC
CTCTTTACGGGTTATGGCCCTTGCGTGCCTTGAATTACTTCCACCTGGCTGCAGTACGTGATTCTTGATC
CCGAGCTTCGGGTTGGAAGTGGGTGGGAGAGTTCGAGGCCTTGCGCTTAAGGAGCCCCTTCGCCTCGTGC
TTGAGTTGAGGCCTGGCCTGGGCGCTGGGGCCGCCGCGTGCGAATCTGGTGGCACCTTCGCGCCTGTCTC
GCTGCTTTCGATAAGTCTCTAGCCATTTAAAATTTTTGATGACCTGCTGCGACGCTTTTTTTCTGGCAAG
ATAGTCTTGTAAATGCGGGCCAAGATCTGCACACTGGTATTTCGGTTTTTGGGGCCGCGGGCGGCGACGG
GGCCCGTGCGTCCCAGCGCACATGTTCGGCGAGGCGGGGCCTGCGAGCGCGGCCACCGAGAATCGGACGG
GGGTAGTCTCAAGCTGGCCGGCCTGCTCTGGTGCCTGGCCTCGCGCCGCCGTGTATCGCCCCGCCCTGGG
CGGCAAGGCTGGCCCGGTCGGCACCAGTTGCGTGAGCGGAAAGATGGCCGCTTCCCGGCCCTGCTGCAGG
GAGCTCAAAATGGAGGACGCGGCGCTCGGGAGAGCGGGCGGGTGAGTCACCCACACAAAGGAAAAGGGCC
TTTCCGTCCTCAGCCGTCGCTTCATGTGACTCCACGGAGTACCGGGCGCCGTCCAGGCACCTCGATTAGT
TCTCGAGCTTTTGGAGTACGTCGTCTTTAGGTTGGGGGGAGGGGTTTTATGCGATGGAGTTTCCCCACAC
TGAGTGGGTGGAGACTGAAGTTAGGCCAGCTTGGCACTTGATGTAATTCTCCTTGGAATTTGCCCTTTTT
GAGTTTGGATCTTGGTTCATTCTCAAGCCTCAGACAGTGGTTCAAAGTTTTTTTCTTCCATTTCAGGTGT
CGTGACGTACGGCCACCATGACCGAGTACAAGCCCACGGTGCGCCTCGCCACCCGCGACGACGTCCCCAG
GGCCGTACGCACCCTCGCCGCCGCGTTCGCCGACTACCCCGCCACGCGCCACACCGTCGATCCGGACCGC
CACATCGAGCGGGTCACCGAGCTGCAAGAACTCTTCCTCACGCGCGTCGGGCTCGACATCGGCAAGGTGT
GGGTCGCGGACGACGGCGCCGCCGTGGCGGTCTGGACCACGCCGGAGAGCGTCGAAGCGGGGGCGGTGTT
CGCCGAGATCGGCCCGCGCATGGCCGAGTTGAGCGGTTCCCGGCTGGCCGCGCAGCAACAGATGGAAGGC
CTCCTGGCGCCGCACCGGCCCAAGGAGCCCGCGTGGTTCCTGGCCACCGTCGGAGTCTCGCCCGACCACC
AGGGCAAGGGTCTGGGCAGCGCCGTCGTGCTCCCCGGAGTGGAGGCGGCCGAGCGCGCCGGGGTGCCCGC
CTTCCTGGAGACCTCCGCGCCCCGCAACCTCCCCTTCTACGAGCGGCTCGGCTTCACCGTCACCGCCGAC
GTCGAGGTGCCCGAAGGACCGCGCACCTGGTGCATGACCCGCAAGCCCGGTGCCTGAACGCGTTAAGTCG
ACAATCAACCTCTGGATTACAAAATTTGTGAAAGATTGACTGGTATTCTTAACTATGTTGCTCCTTTTAC
GCTATGTGGATACGCTGCTTTAATGCCTTTGTATCATGCTATTGCTTCCCGTATGGCTTTCATTTTCTCC
TCCTTGTATAAATCCTGGTTGCTGTCTCTTTATGAGGAGTTGTGGCCCGTTGTCAGGCAACGTGGCGTGG
TGTGCACTGTGTTTGCTGACGCAACCCCCACTGGTTGGGGCATTGCCACCACCTGTCAGCTCCTTTCCGG
GACTTTCGCTTTCCCCCTCCCTATTGCCACGGCGGAACTCATCGCCGCCTGCCTTGCCCGCTGCTGGACA
GGGGCTCGGCTGTTGGGCACTGACAATTCCGTGGTGTTGTCGGGGAAATCATCGTCCTTTCCTTGGCTGC
TCGCCTGTGTTGCCACCTGGATTCTGCGCGGGACGTCCTTCTGCTACGTCCCTTCGGCCCTCAATCCAGC
GGACCTTCCTTCCCGCGGCCTGCTGCCGGCTCTGCGGCCTCTTCCGCGTCTTCGCCTTCGCCCTCAGACG
AGTCGGATCTCCCTTTGGGCCGCCTCCCCGCGTCGACTTTAAGACCAATGACTTACAAGGCAGCTGTAGA
TCTTAGCCACTTTTTAAAAGAAAAGGGGGGACTGGAAGGGCTAATTCACTCCCAACGAAGACAAGATCTG
CTTTTTGCTTGTACTGGGTCTCTCTGGTTAGACCAGATCTGAGCCTGGGAGCTCTCTGGCTAACTAGGGA
ACCCACTGCTTAAGCCTCAATAAAGCTTGCCTTGAGTGCTTCAAGTAGTGTGTGCCCGTCTGTTGTGTGA
CTCTGGTAACTAGAGATCCCTCAGACCCTTTTAGTCAGTGTGGAAAATCTCTAGCAGTACGTATAGTAGT
TCATGTCATCTTATTATTCAGTATTTATAACTTGCAAAGAAATGAATATCAGAGAGTGAGAGGAACTTGT
TTATTGCAGCTTATAATGGTTACAAATAAAGCAATAGCATCACAAATTTCACAAATAAAGCATTTTTTTC
ACTGCATTCTAGTTGTGGTTTGTCCAAACTCATCAATGTATCTTATCATGTCTGGCTCTAGCTATCCCGC
CCCTAACTCCGCCCATCCCGCCCCTAACTCCGCCCAGTTCCGCCCATTCTCCGCCCCATGGCTGACTAAT
TTTTTTTATTTATGCAGAGGCCGAGGCCGCCTCGGCCTCTGAGCTATTCCAGAAGTAGTGAGGAGGCTTT
TTTGGAGGCCTAGGGACGTACCCAATTCGCCCTATAGTGAGTCGTATTACGCGCGCTCACTGGCCGTCGT
TTTACAACGTCGTGACTGGGAAAACCCTGGCGTTACCCAACTTAATCGCCTTGCAGCACATCCCCCTTTC
GCCAGCTGGCGTAATAGCGAAGAGGCCCGCACCGATCGCCCTTCCCAACAGTTGCGCAGCCTGAATGGCG
AATGGG
[124 nt withheld, positions 3367-3490]
C
[91 nt withheld, positions 3492-3582]
A
[49 nt withheld, positions 3584-3632]
CCTTTGACGTTGGAGTCCACGTTCTTT
[37 nt withheld, positions 3660-3696]
ACCCTATCTCGGTCTATTCTTTTGATTTATAAGGGATTTTGCCGATTTCGGCCTATTGGTTAAAAAATGA
GCTGATTTAACAAAAATTTAACGCGAATTTTAACAAAATATTAACGCTTACAATTTAGGTGGCACTTTTC
GGGGAAATGTGCGCGGAACCCCTATTTGTTTATTTTTCTAAATACATTCAAATATGTATCCGCTCATGAG
ACAATAACCCTGATAAATGCTTCAATAATATTGAAAAAGGAAGAGTATGAGTATTCAACATTTCCGTGTC
GCCCTTATTCCCTTTTTTGCGGCATTTTGCCTTCCTGTTTTTGCTCACCCAGAAACGCTGGTGAAAGTAA
AAGATGCTGAAGATCAGTTGGGTGCACGAGTGGGTTACATCGAACTGGATCTCAACAGCGGTAAGATCCT
TGAGAGTTTTCGCCCCGAAGAACGTTTTCCAATGATGAGCACTTTTAAAGTTCTGCTATGTGGCGCGGTA
TTATCCCGTATTGACGCCGGGCAAGAGCAACTCGGTCGCCGCATACACTATTCTCAGAATGACTTGGTTG
AGTACTCACCAGTCACAGAAAAGCATCTTACGGATGGCATGACAGTAAGAGAATTATGCAGTGCTGCCAT
AACCATGAGTGATAACACTGCGGCCAACTTACTTCTGACAACGATCGGAGGACCGAAGGAGCTAACCGCT
TTTTTGCACAACATGGGGGATCATGTAACTCGCCTTGATCGTTGGGAACCGGAGCTGAATGAAGCCATAC
CAAACGACGAGCGTGACACCACGATGCCTGTAGCAATGGCAACAACGTTGCGCAAACTATTAACTGGCGA
ACTACTTACTCTAGCTTCCCGGCAACAATTAATAGACTGGATGGAGGCGGATAAAGTTGCAGGACCACTT
CTGCGCTCGGCCCTTCCGGCTGGCTGGTTTATTGCTGATAAATCTGGAGCCGGTGAGCGTGGGTCTCGCG
GTATCATTGCAGCACTGGGGCCAGATGGTAAGCCCTCCCGTATCGTAGTTATCTACACGACGGGGAGTCA
GGCAACTATGGATGAACGAAATAGACAGATCGCTGAGATAGGTGCCTCACTGATTAAGCATTGGTAACTG
TCAGACCAAGTTTACTCATATATACTTTAGATTGATTTAAAACTTCATTTTTAATTTAAAAGGATCTAGG
TGAAGATCCTTTTTGATAATCTCATGACCAAAATCCCTTAACGTGAGTTTTCGTTCCACTGAGCGTCAGA
CCCCGTAGAAAAGATCAAAGGATCTTCTTGAGATCCTTTTTTTCTGCGCGTAATCTGCTGCTTGCAAACA
AAAAAACCACCGCTACCAGCGGTGGTTTGTTTGCCGGATCAAGAGCTACCAACTCTTTTTCCGAAGGTAA
CTGGCTTCAGCAGAGCGCAGATACCAAATACTGTTCTTCTAGTGTAGCCGTAGTTAGGCCACCACTTCAA
GAACTCTGTAGCACCGCCTACATACCTCGCTCTGCTAATCCTGTTACCAGTGGCTGCTGCCAGTGGCGAT
AAGTCGTGTCTTACCGGGTTGGACTCAAGACGATAGTTACCGGATAAGGCGCAGCGGTCGGGCTGAACGG
GGGGTTCGTGCACACAGCCCAGCTTGGAGCGAACGACCTACACCGAACTGAGATACCTACAGCGTGAGCT
ATGAGAAAGCGCCACGCTTCCCGAAGGGAGAAAGGCGGACAGGTATCCGGTAAGCGGCAGGGTCGGAACA
GGAGAGCGCACGAGGGAGCTTCCAGGGGGAAACGCCTGGTATCTTTATAGTCCTGTCGGGTTTCGCCACC
TCTGACTTGAGCGTCGATTTTTGTGATGCTCGTCAGGGGGGCGGAGCCTATGGAAAAACGCCAGCAACGC
GGCCTTTTTACGGTTCCTGGCCTTTTGCTGGCCTTTTGCTCACATGTTCTTTCCTGCGTTATCCCCTGAT
TCTGTGGATAACCGTATTACCGCCTTTGAGTGAGCTGATACCGCTCGCCGCAGCCGAACGACCGAGCGCA
GCGAGTCAGTGAGCGAGGAAGCGGAAGAGCGCCCAATACGCAAACCGCCTCTCCCCGCGCGTTGGCCGAT
TCATTAATGCAGCTGGCACGACAGGTTTCCCGACTGGAAAGCGGGCAGTGAGCGCAACGCAATTAATGTG
AGTTAGCTCACTCATTAGGCACCCCAGGCTTTACACTTTATGCTTCCGGCTCGTATGTTGTGTGGAATTG
TGAGCGGATAACAATTTCACACAGGAAACAGCTATGACCATGATTACGCCAAGCGCGCAATTAACCCTCA
CTAAAGGGAACAAAAGCTGGAGCTGCAAGCTTAATGTAGTCTTATGCAATACTCTTGTAGTCTTGCAACA
TGGTAACGATGAGTTAGCAACATGCCTTACAAGGAGAGAAAAAGCACCGTGCATGCCGATTGGTGGAAGT
AAGGTGGTACGATCGTGCCTTATTAGGAAGGCAACAGACGGGTCTGACATGGATTGGACGAACCACTGAA
TTGCCGCATTGCAGAGATATTGTATTTAAGTGCCTAGCTCGATACATAAACGGGTCTCTCTGGTTAGACC
AGATCTGAGCCTGGGAGCTCTCTGGCTAACTAGGGAACCCACTGCTTAAGCCTCAATAAAGCTTGCCTTG
AGTGCTTCAAGTAGTGTGTGCCCGTCTGTTGTGTGACTCTGGTAACTAGAGATCCCTCAGACCCTTTTAG
TCAGTGTGGAAAATCTCTAGCAGTGGCGCCCGAACAGGGACTTGAAAGCGAAAGGGAAACCAGAGGAGCT
CTCTCGACGCAGGACTCGGCTTGCTGAAGCGCGCACGGCAAGAGGCGAGGGGCGGCGACTGGTGAGTACG
CCAAAAATTTTGACTAGCGGAGGCTAGAAGGAGAGAGATGGGTGCGAGAGCGTCAGTATTAAGCGGGGGA
GAATTAGATCGCGATGGGAAAAAATTCGGTTAAGGCCAGGGGGAAAGAAAAAATATAAATTAAAACATAT
AGTATGGGCAAGCAGGGAGCTAGAACGATTCGCAGTTAATCCTGGCCTGTTAGAAACATCAGAAGGCTGT
AGACAAATACTGGGACAGCTACAACCATCCCTTCAGACAGGATCAGAAGAACTTAGATCATTATATAATA
CAGTAGCAACCCTCTATTGTGTGCATCAAAGGATAGAGATAAAAGACACCAAGGAAGCTTTAGACAAGAT
AGAGGAAGAGCAAAACAAAAGTAAGACCACCGCACAGCAAGCGGCCGCTGATCTTCAGACCTGGAGGAGG
AGATATGAGGGACAATTGGAGAAGTGAATTATATAAATATAAAGTAGTAAAAATTGAACCATTAGGAGTA
GCACCCACCAAGGCAAAGAGAAGAGTGGTGCAGAGAGAAAAAAGAGCAGTGGGAATAGGAGCTTTGTTCC
TTGGGTTCTTGGGAGCAGCAGGAAGCACTATGGGCGCAGCGTCAATGACGCTGACGGTACAGGCCAGACA
ATTATTGTCTGGTATAGTGCAGCAGCAGAACAATTTGCTGAGGGCTATTGAGGCGCAACAGCATCTGTTG
CAACTCACAGTCTGGGGCATCAAGCAGCTCCAGGCAAGAATCCTGGCTGTGGAAAGATACCTAAAGGATC
AACAGCTCCTGGGGATTTGGGGTTGCTCTGGAAAACTCATTTGCACCACTGCTGTGCCTTGGAATGCTAG
TTGGAGTAATAAATCTCTGGAACAGATTTGGAATCACACGACCTGGATGGAGTGGGACAGAGAAATTAAC
AATTACACAAGCTTAATACACTCCTTAATTGAAGAATCGCAAAACCAGCAAGAAAAGAATGAACAAGAAT
TATTGGAATTAGATAAATGGGCAAGTTTGTGGAATTGGTTTAACATAACAAATTGGCTGTGGTATATAAA
ATTATTCATAATGATAGTAGGAGGCTTGGTAGGTTTAAGAATAGTTTTTGCTGTACTTTCTATAGTGAAT
AGAGTTAGGCAGGGATATTCACCATTATCGTTTCAGACCCACCTCCCAACCCCGAGGGGACCCAGAGAGG
GCCTATTTCCCATGATTCCTTCATATTTGCATATACGATACAAGGCTGTTAGAGAGATAATTAGAATTAA
TTTGACTGTAAACACAAAGATATTAGTACAAAATACGTGACGTAGAAAGTAATAATTTCTTGGGTAGTTT
GCAGTTTTAAAATTATGTTTTAAAATGGACTATCATATGCTTACCGTAACTTGAAAGTATTTCGATTTCT
TGGCTTTATATATCTTGTGGAAAGGACGAAACACCGAGGGCACAAGAACAGTGCAGGTTTTAGAGCTAGA
AATAGCAAGTTAAAATAAGGCTAGTCCGTTATCAACTTGAAAAAGTGGCACCGAGTCGGTGCTTTTTTAA
GCTTGGCGTAACTAGATCTTGAGACAAATGGCAGTATTCATCCACAATTTTAAAAGAAAAGGGGGGATTG
GGGGGTACAGTGCAGGGGAAAGAATAGTAGACATAATAGCAACAGACATACAAACTAAAGAATTACAAAA
ACAAATTACAAAAATTCAAAATTTTCGGGTTTATTACAGGGACAGCAGAGATCCACTTTGGCGCCGGCTC
GAGGGGG
