>Addgene plasmid #75965 | NTRK1 gRNA (BRDN0001148112) | depositor partial sequence | sequence record 143425 | Target Sequence
AGGGCACAAGAACAGTGCAG
