>Addgene plasmid #75965 | NTRK1 gRNA (BRDN0001148112) | addgene partial sequence | sequence record 184917 | hU6-F
ACGTGACGTAGAAAGTAATAATTTCTTGGGTAGTTTGCAGTTTTAAAATTATGTTTTAAAATGGACTATC
ATATGCTTACCGTAACTTGAAAGTATTTCGATTTCTTGGCTTTATATATCTTGTGGAAAGGACGAAACAC
CGAGGGCACAAGAACAGTGCAGGTTTTAGAGCTAGAAATAGCAAGTTAAAATAAGGCTAGTCCGTTATCA
ACTTGAAAAAGTGGCACCGAGTCGGTGCTTTTTTAAGCTTGGCGTAACTAGATCTTGAGACAAATGGCAG
TATTCATCCACAATTTTAAAAGAAAAGGGGGGATTGGGGGGTACAGTGCAGGGGAAAGAATAGTAGACAT
AATAGCAACAGACATACAAACTAAAGAATTACAAAAACAAATTACAAAAATTCAAAATTTTCGGGTTTAT
TACAGGGACAGCAGAGATCCACTTTGGCGCCGGCTCGAGGGGGCCCGGGTGCAAAGATGGATAAAGTTTT
AAACAGAGAGGAATCTTTGCAGCTAATGGACCTTCTAGGTCTTGAAAGGAGTGGGAATTGGCTCCGGTGC
CCGTCAGTGG
